Addgene plasmid #173852: SuExp His-Myc-hPLD4
Purpose: Protein expression plasmid for recombinant His-Myc tag human PLD4
Depositing lab: David Nemazee. Depositing organization: Scripps California (The Scripps Research Institute). Publication: Cleavage of DNA and RNA by PLD3 and PLD4 limits autoinflammatory triggering by multiple sensors. Gavin AL, Huang D, Blane TR, Thinnes TC, Murakami Y, Fukui R, Miyake K, Nemazee D. Nat Commun. 2021 Oct 7;12(1):5874. doi: 10.1038/s41467-021-26150-w. PubMed 34620855.
Backbone
  Vector backbone: SuExp
  Backbone manufacturer: Nemazee lab (Deli)
  Backbone size w/o insert (bp): 2000
  Total vector size (bp): 3600
  Vector type: Mammalian Expression
  Selectable markers: Zeocin
Growth in bacteria
  Bacterial resistance: Bleocin (Zeocin), 50 μg/mL
  Growth temperature: 37°C
  Growth strain: DH5alpha
  Copy number: High Copy
Gene/Insert
  Gene/Insert name: PLD4 (alt name: C14orf175)
  Species: H. sapiens (human)
  Insert size (bp): 1600
  Mutation: intracellular and transmembrane domain truncated, with only extracellular domain
  GenBank ID: 122618
  Entrez Gene: PLD4 (a.k.a. C14orf175)
  Promoter: CMV
  Tag / fusion protein: 6xHis, Myc, Factor X cleavable (N terminal on insert)
  Cloning method: Ligation Independent Cloning
  Sequencing primers: 5′ CMV-F; 3′ SV40 pA-R
Terms and licenses: Academic/Nonprofit Terms; Industry Terms: Not Available to Industry
How to cite: SuExp His-Myc-hPLD4 was a gift from David Nemazee (Addgene plasmid # 173852 ; http://n2t.net/addgene:173852 ; RRID:Addgene_173852)
