[The description below was written by a language model from this plasmid's Addgene catalogue record and pLannotate feature annotations shown in this document.]
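Description:
SuExp His-Myc-hPLD4 is a compact mammalian expression plasmid of about 3.6 kb, built on the laboratory-made SuExp backbone and designed to produce recombinant human PLD4 protein. It replicates in E. coli at high copy from a ColE1/pUC-type origin. Selection relies on a Sh ble (BleoR) gene conferring Zeocin/bleomycin resistance, which the annotation shows is driven by the bacterial bla (AmpR) promoter. Zeocin is also listed as the selectable marker, but no separate eukaryotic promoter for the resistance gene is annotated.

The expression cassette consists of the human CMV immediate-early enhancer and promoter, followed by a modified SV40 intron with splice donor and acceptor sites, which generally improves transcript processing. The tagged open reading frame comes next, and the cassette ends with an SV40 polyadenylation signal. According to the record, the insert is a truncated human PLD4 (C14orf175) that lacks the intracellular and transmembrane domains, leaving only the extracellular (luminal) domain. It carries an N-terminal 6xHis tag, a Myc epitope and a Factor X cleavage site, allowing affinity purification, detection and tag removal.

The automated annotation labels the coding region as a mouse Pld4 fragment and marks short "capTEV" and "T7 tag" fragments upstream. These most likely reflect homology-based matching to the human orthologue and to the His-tag/linker region, not different content. No secretion signal is annotated or described. The two sequence records, one from the depositor and one from sequencing, show the same elements with different numbering origins. PLD4 is described as a 5'→3' exonuclease acting on single-stranded nucleic acids, and the associated work studied DNA and RNA cleavage by PLD3 and PLD4, so purified protein for such enzymatic assays is the probable use.
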