Features (pLannotate 1.2.2; 10 found; start..end, strand, type, name):
     39..418     +  enhancer       CMV enhancer: human cytomegalovirus immediate early enhancer
    420..619     +  promoter       CMV promoter: human cytomegalovirus (CMV) immediate early promoter
    732..828     +  intron         SV40 intron: modified SV40 intron with splice donor and acceptor sites
    844..864     +  CDS            capTEV™ (fragment): composite tag for in vivo biotinylation, TEV protease cleavage, and 6xHis tagging
    917..948     +  CDS            T7 tag (gene 10 leader) (fragment): leader peptide from bacteriophage T7 gene 10 promotes efficient translation in E. coli
   1012..2331    +  CDS            Pld4 (fragment): PLD4_MOUSE - Experimental evidence at protein level: Swiss-Prot protein existence level 1. 5'->3' DNA exonuclease which digests single-stranded DNA (ssDNA) (PubMed:30111894). Regulates inflammatory cytokine responses via the degradation of nucleic acids, by reducing the concentration of ssDNA able to stimulate TLR9, a nucleotide-sensing receptor (PubMed:30111894). Involved in phagocytosis of activated microglia (PubMed:22102906). From Mus musculus (Mouse).
   2352..2486    -  polyA_signal   SV40 poly(A) signal: SV40 polyadenylation signal
   2529..3117    -  rep_origin     ori: high-copy-number ColE1/pMB1/pBR322/pUC origin of replication
   3147..3521    -  CDS            BleoR: antibiotic-binding protein; Sh ble from Streptoalloteichus hindustanus; confers resistance to bleomycin, phleomycin, and Zeocin™
   3522..3585    -  promoter       AmpR promoter: bla
>Addgene plasmid #173852 | SuExp His-Myc-hPLD4 | depositor full sequence | sequence record 337118 | SuExp His-Myc-hPLD4 sequence 3585 bps
ACGCGTCGCGAGGCCATATGGGTTAACCCATGGCCGTTGACATTGATTATTGACTAGTTATTAATAGTAA
TCAATTACGGGGTCATTAGTTCATAGCCCATATATGGAGTTCCGCGTTACATAACTTACGGTAAATGGCC
CGCCTGGCTGACCGCCCAACGACCCCCGCCCATTGACGTCAATAATGACGTATGTTCCCATAGTAACGCC
AATAGGGACTTTCCATTGACGTCAATGGGTGGAGTATTTACGGTAAACTGCCCACTTGGCAGTACATCAA
GTGTATCATATGCCAAGTCCGCCCCCTATTGACGTCAATGACGGTAAATGGCCCGCCTGGCATTATGCCC
AGTACATGACCTTACGGGACTTTCCTACTTGGCAGTACATCTACGTATTAGTCATCGCTATTACCATGGT
GATGCGGTTTTGGCAGTACACCAATGGGCGTGGATAGCGGTTTGACTCACGGGGATTTCCAAGTCTCCAC
CCCATTGACGTCAATGGGAGTTTGTTTTGGCACCAAAATCAACGGGACTTTCCAAAATGTCGTAATAACC
CCGCCCCGTTGACGCAAATGGGCGGTAGGCGTGTACGGTGGGAGGTCTATATAAGCAGAGCTCGTTTAGT
GAACCGTCAGATCGCCTGGAGACGTCGAGCCGAGTGGTTGTGCCTCCATAGAAGCCACCATGACCCGCCT
GACCGTGCTGGCCCTGCTGGCCGGCCTGCTGGTAAGTTTAGTCTTTTTGTCTTTTATTTCAGGTCCCGGA
TCCGGTGGTGGTGCAAATCAAAGAACTGCTCCTCAGTGGATGTTGCCTTTACTTCTAGGCCAGCAGCCGC
GCCCATCATCATCATCATCATGGTCCGCTAGTTGACGTCGCCAGCAATGAACAAAAACTCATCTCAGAAG
AGGATCTGGCTAGTATGACTGGTGGACAGCAAATGGGTCGGGATATCGAAGGTCGTGGGCTAGCTCAAGT
GCCCCGTCCTCCCACCTGGGGCCAGGTGCAGCCCAAGGACGTGCCCAGGTCCTGGGAGCATGGCTCCAGC
CCAGCTTGGGAGCCCCTGGAAGCAGAGGCCAGGCAGCAGAGGGACTCCTGCCAGCTTGTCCTTGTGGAAA
GCATCCCCCAGGACCTGCCATCTGCAGCCGGCAGCCCCTCTGCCCAGCCTCTGGGCCAGGCCTGGCTGCA
GCTGCTGGACACTGCCCAGGAGAGCGTCCACGTGGCTTCATACTACTGGTCCCTCACAGGGCCTGACATC
GGGGTCAACGACTCGTCTTCCCAGCTGGGAGAGGCTCTTCTGCAGAAGCTGCAGCAGCTGCTGGGCAGGA
ACATTTCCCTGGCTGTGGCCACCAGCAGCCCGACACTGGCCAGGACATCCACCGACCTGCAGGTTCTGGC
TGCCCGAGGTGCCCATGTACGACAGGTGCCCATGGGGCGGCTCACCAGGGGTGTTTTGCACTCCAAATTC
TGGGTTGTGGATGGACGGCACATATACATGGGCAGTGCCAACATGGACTGGCGGTCTCTGACGCAGGTGA
AGGAGCTTGGCGCTGTCATCTATAACTGCAGCCACCTGGCCCAAGACCTGGAGAAGACCTTCCAGACCTA
CTGGGTACTGGGGGTGCCCAAGGCTGTCCTCCCCAAAACCTGGCCTCAGAACTTCTCATCTCACTTCAAC
CGTTTCCAGCCCTTCCACGGCCTCTTTGATGGGGTGCCCACCACTGCCTACTTCTCAGCGTCGCCACCAG
CACTCTGTCCCCAGGGCCGCACCCGGGACCTGGAGGCGCTGCTGGCGGTGATGGGGAGCGCCCAGGAGTT
CATCTATGCCTCCGTGATGGAGTATTTCCCCACCACGCGCTTCAGCCACCCCCCGAGGTACTGGCCGGTG
CTGGACAACGCGCTGCGGGCGGCAGCCTTCGGCAAGGGCGTGCGCGTGCGCCTGCTGGTCGGCTGCGGAC
TCAACACGGACCCCACCATGTTCCCCTACCTGCGGTCCCTGCAGGCGCTCAGCAACCCCGCGGCCAACGT
CTCTGTGGACGTGAAAGTCTTCATCGTGCCGGTGGGGAACCATTCCAACATCCCATTCAGCAGGGTGAAC
CACAGCAAGTTCATGGTCACGGAGAAGGCAGCCTACATAGGCACCTCCAACTGGTCGGAGGATTACTTCA
GCAGCACGGCGGGGGTGGGCTTGGTGGTCACCCAGAGCCCTGGCGCGCAGCCCGCGGGGGCCACGGTGCA
GGAGCAGCTGCGGCAGCTCTTTGAGCGGGACTGGAGTTCGCGCTACGCCGTCGGCCTGGACGGACAGGCT
CCGGGCCAGGACTGCGTTTGGCAGGGCTAAATCTAGAAGCTGATCCAGACATGATAAGATACATTGATGA
GTTTGGACAAACCACAACTAGAATGCAGTGAAAAAAATGCTTTATTTGTGAAATTTGTGATGCTATTGCT
TTATTTGTAACCATTATAAGCTGCAATAAACAAGTTGGATATCCTCGAGACTAGTGGGCCCGTTTAAACA
CATGTGTTTTTCCATAGGCTCCGCCCCCCTGACGAGCATCACAAAAATCGACGCTCAAGTCAGAGGTGGC
GAAACCCGACAGGACTATAAAGATACCAGGCGTTTCCCCCTGGAAGCTCCCTCGTGCGCTCTCCTGTTCC
GACCCTGCCGCTTACCGGATACCTGTCCGCCTTTCTCCCTTCGGGAAGCGTGGCGCTTTCTCATAGCTCA
CGCTGTAGGTATCTCAGTTCGGTGTAGGTCGTTCGCTCCAAGCTGGGCTGTGTGCACGAACCCCCCGTTC
AGCCCGACCGCTGCGCCTTATCCGGTAACTATCGTCTTGAGTCCAACCCGGTAAGACACGACTTATCGCC
ACTGGCAGCAGCCACTGGTAACAGGATTAGCAGAGCGAGGTATGTAGGCGGTGCTACAGAGTTCTTGAAG
TGGTGGCCTAACTACGGCTACACTAGAAGGACAGTATTTGGTATCTGCGCTCTGCTGAAGCCAGTTACCT
TCGGAAAAAGAGTTGGTAGCTCTTGATCCGGCAAACAAACCACCGCTGGTAGCGGTGGTTTTTTTGTTTG
CAAGCAGCAGATTACGCGCAGAAAAAAAGGATCTCAAGAAGAGAAGATCCTTTGATCTTTTCTACGTCAG
TCCTGCTCCTCGGCCACGAAGTGCACGCAGTTGCCGGCCGGGTCGCGCAGGGCGAACTCCCGCCCCCACG
GCTGCTCGCCGATCTCGGTCATGGCCGGCCCGGAGGCGTCCCGGAAGTTCGTGGACACGACCTCCGACCA
CTCGGCGTACAGCTCGTCCAGGCCGCGCACCCACACCCAGGCCAGGGTGTTGTCCGGCACCACCTGGTCC
TGGACCGCGCTGATGAACAGGGTCACGTCGTCCCGGACCACACCGGCGAAGTCGTCCTCCACGAAGTCCC
GGGAGAACCCGAGCCGGTCGGTCCAGAACTCGACCGCTCCGGCGACGTCGCGCGCGGTGAGCACCGGAAC
GGCACTGGTCAACTTGGCCATACTCTTCCTTTTTCAATATTATTGAAGCATTTATCAGGGTTATTGTCTC
ATGAGCGGATACATA
