Features (pLannotate 1.2.2; 11 found; start..end, strand, type, name):
     73..90      -  promoter       CMV promoter (fragment): human cytomegalovirus (CMV) immediate early promoter
    105..204     +  promoter       CMVd1 promoter: truncated human cytomegalovirus (CMV) immediate early promoter that yields slightly reduced expression relative to the full-length promoter
    314..410     +  intron         SV40 intron: modified SV40 intron with splice donor and acceptor sites
    426..446     +  CDS            capTEV™ (fragment): composite tag for in vivo biotinylation, TEV protease cleavage, and 6xHis tagging
    499..530     +  CDS            T7 tag (gene 10 leader) (fragment): leader peptide from bacteriophage T7 gene 10 promotes efficient translation in E. coli
    594..1913    +  CDS            Pld4 (fragment): PLD4_MOUSE - Experimental evidence at protein level: Swiss-Prot protein existence level 1. 5'->3' DNA exonuclease which digests single-stranded DNA (ssDNA) (PubMed:30111894). Regulates inflammatory cytokine responses via the degradation of nucleic acids, by reducing the concentration of ssDNA able to stimulate TLR9, a nucleotide-sensing receptor (PubMed:30111894). Involved in phagocytosis of activated microglia (PubMed:22102906). From Mus musculus (Mouse).
   1934..2068    -  polyA_signal   SV40 poly(A) signal: SV40 polyadenylation signal
   2111..2699    -  rep_origin     ori: high-copy-number ColE1/pMB1/pBR322/pUC origin of replication
   2724..3098    -  CDS            BleoR: antibiotic-binding protein; Sh ble from Streptoalloteichus hindustanus; confers resistance to bleomycin, phleomycin, and Zeocin™
   3099..3162    -  promoter       AmpR promoter: bla
   3201..3580    +  enhancer       CMV enhancer: human cytomegalovirus immediate early enhancer
>Addgene plasmid #173852 | SuExp His-Myc-hPLD4 | addgene full sequence | sequence record 339484 | Addgene NGS Result
GTGATGCGGTTTTGGCAGTACATCAATGGGCGTGGATAGCGGTTTGACTCACGGGGATTTCCAAGTCTCC
ACCCCATTGACGTCAATGGGAGTTTGTTTTGGCACCAAAATCAACGGGACTTTCCAAAATGTCGTAATAA
CCCCGCCCCGTTGACGCAAATGGGCGGTAGGCGTGTACGGTGGGAGGTCTATATAAGCAGAGCTCGTTTA
GTGAACCGTCAGATCGCCTGGAGACGTCGAGCCGAGTGGTTGTGCCTCCATAGAAGCCACCATGACCCGC
CTGACCGTGCTGGCCCTGCTGGCCGGCCTGCTGGTAAGTTTAGTCTTTTTGTCTTTTATTTCAGGTCCCG
GATCCGGTGGTGGTGCAAATCAAAGAACTGCTCCTCAGTGGATGTTGCCTTTACTTCTAGGCCAGCAGCC
GCGCCCATCATCATCATCATCATGGTCCGCTAGTTGACGTCGCCAGCAATGAACAAAAACTCATCTCAGA
AGAGGATCTGGCTAGTATGACTGGTGGACAGCAAATGGGTCGGGATATCGAAGGTCGTGGGCTAGCTCAA
GTGCCCCGTCCTCCCACCTGGGGCCAGGTGCAGCCCAAGGACGTGCCCAGGTCCTGGGAGCATGGCTCCA
GCCCAGCTTGGGAGCCCCTGGAAGCAGAGGCCAGGCAGCAGAGGGACTCCTGCCAGCTTGTCCTTGTGGA
AAGCATCCCCCAGGACCTGCCATCTGCAGCCGGCAGCCCCTCTGCCCAGCCTCTGGGCCAGGCCTGGCTG
CAGCTGCTGGACACTGCCCAGGAGAGCGTCCACGTGGCTTCATACTACTGGTCCCTCACAGGGCCTGACA
TCGGGGTCAACGACTCGTCTTCCCAGCTGGGAGAGGCTCTTCTGCAGAAGCTGCAGCAGCTGCTGGGCAG
GAACATTTCCCTGGCTGTGGCCACCAGCAGCCCGACACTGGCCAGGACATCCACCGACCTGCAGGTTCTG
GCTGCCCGAGGTGCCCATGTACGACAGGTGCCCATGGGGCGGCTCACCAGGGGTGTTTTGCACTCCAAAT
TCTGGGTTGTGGATGGACGGCACATATACATGGGCAGTGCCAACATGGACTGGCGGTCTCTGACGCAGGT
GAAGGAGCTTGGCGCTGTCATCTATAACTGCAGCCACCTGGCCCAAGACCTGGAGAAGACCTTCCAGACC
TACTGGGTACTGGGGGTGCCCAAGGCTGTCCTCCCCAAAACCTGGCCTCAGAACTTCTCATCTCACTTCA
ACCGTTTCCAGCCCTTCCACGGCCTCTTTGATGGGGTGCCCACCACTGCCTACTTCTCAGCGTCGCCACC
AGCACTCTGTCCCCAGGGCCGCACCCGGGACCTGGAGGCGCTGCTGGCGGTGATGGGGAGCGCCCAGGAG
TTCATCTATGCCTCCGTGATGGAGTATTTCCCCACCACGCGCTTCAGCCACCCCCCGAGGTACTGGCCGG
TGCTGGACAACGCGCTGCGGGCGGCAGCCTTCGGCAAGGGCGTGCGCGTGCGCCTGCTGGTCGGCTGCGG
ACTCAACACGGACCCCACCATGTTCCCCTACCTGCGGTCCCTGCAGGCGCTCAGCAACCCCGCGGCCAAC
GTCTCTGTGGACGTGAAAGTCTTCATCGTGCCGGTGGGGAACCATTCCAACATCCCATTCAGCAGGGTGA
ACCACAGCAAGTTCATGGTCACGGAGAAGGCAGCCTACATAGGCACCTCCAACTGGTCGGAGGATTACTT
CAGCAGCACGGCGGGGGTGGGCTTGGTGGTCACCCAGAGCCCTGGCGCGCAGCCCGCGGGGGCCACGGTG
CAGGAGCAGCTGCGGCAGCTCTTTGAGCGGGACTGGAGTTCGCGCTACGCCGTCGGCCTGGACGGACAGG
CTCCGGGCCAGGACTGCGTTTGGCAGGGCTAAATCTAGAAGCTGATCCAGACATGATAAGATACATTGAT
GAGTTTGGACAAACCACAACTAGAATGCAGTGAAAAAAATGCTTTATTTGTGAAATTTGTGATGCTATTG
CTTTATTTGTAACCATTATAAGCTGCAATAAACAAGTTGGATATCCTCGAGACTAGTGGGCCCGTTTAAA
CACATGTGTTTTTCCATAGGCTCCGCCCCCCTGACGAGCATCACAAAAATCGACGCTCAAGTCAGAGGTG
GCGAAACCCGACAGGACTATAAAGATACCAGGCGTTTCCCCCTGGAAGCTCCCTCGTGCGCTCTCCTGTT
CCGACCCTGCCGCTTACCGGATACCTGTCCGCCTTTCTCCCTTCGGGAAGCGTGGCGCTTTCTCATAGCT
CACGCTGTAGGTATCTCAGTTCGGTGTAGGTCGTTCGCTCCAAGCTGGGCTGTGTGCACGAACCCCCCGT
TCAGCCCGACCGCTGCGCCTTATCCGGTAACTATCGTCTTGAGTCCAACCCGGTAAGACACGACTTATCG
CCACTGGCAGCAGCCACTGGTAACAGGATTAGCAGAGCGAGGTATGTAGGCGGTGCTACAGAGTTCTTGA
AGTGGTGGCCTAACTACGGCTACACTAGAAGGACAGTATTTGGTATCTGCGCTCTGCTGAAGCCAGTTAC
CTTCGGAAAAAGAGTTGGTAGCTCTTGATCCGGCAAACAAACCACCGCTGGTAGCGGTGGTTTTTTTGTT
TGCAAGCAGCAGATTACGCGCAGAAAAAAAGGATCTCAAGAAGATCCTTTGATCTTTTCTACGTCAGTCC
TGCTCCTCGGCCACGAAGTGCACGCAGTTGCCGGCCGGGTCGCGCAGGGCGAACTCCCGCCCCCACGGCT
GCTCGCCGATCTCGGTCATGGCCGGCCCGGAGGCGTCCCGGAAGTTCGTGGACACGACCTCCGACCACTC
GGCGTACAGCTCGTCCAGGCCGCGCACCCACACCCAGGCCAGGGTGTTGTCCGGCACCACCTGGTCCTGG
ACCGCGCTGATGAACAGGGTCACGTCGTCCCGGACCACACCGGCGAAGTCGTCCTCCACGAAGTCCCGGG
AGAACCCGAGCCGGTCGGTCCAGAACTCGACCGCTCCGGCGACGTCGCGCGCGGTGAGCACCGGAACGGC
ACTGGTCAACTTGGCCATACTCTTCCTTTTTCAATATTATTGAAGCATTTATCAGGGTTATTGTCTCATG
AGCGGATACATAACGCGTCGCGAGGCCATATGGGTTAACCCATGGCCGTTGACATTGATTATTGACTAGT
TATTAATAGTAATCAATTACGGGGTCATTAGTTCATAGCCCATATATGGAGTTCCGCGTTACATAACTTA
CGGTAAATGGCCCGCCTGGCTGACCGCCCAACGACCCCCGCCCATTGACGTCAATAATGACGTATGTTCC
CATAGTAACGCCAATAGGGACTTTCCATTGACGTCAATGGGTGGAGTATTTACGGTAAACTGCCCACTTG
GCAGTACATCAAGTGTATCATATGCCAAGTACGCCCCCTATTGACGTCAATGACGGTAAATGGCCCGCCT
GGCATTATGCCCAGTACATGACCTTATGGGACTTTCCTACTTGGCAGTACATCTACGTATTAGTCATCGC
TATTACCATG
